>Addgene plasmid #167413 | pMSR:MSMEG_5271:Dendra | depositor partial sequence | sequence record 325241 | partial
ATGGTGGCGATGACCGCACCGAGCAAGGTAACCAGGTCACCTCGTGCCGGCATAGGCCCAGGTGGGGCGT
ATCGCACGCGTAAATTTCCGGTCAGTGACTCGGCGCCGGTAGAGATCGTCGAGGACGGCACAAGCGTCGC
CGGTCGACTCGCTTCGCTGGCGGCGATGCTGACAATTCGTCCGACGCTGGCAATCGGTAGCCGTGTGCCA
CATCTCCCGTGGCCGTTCGGGGCGCTGAACTTCGCGGCACGGATGCTGCGGCCCAGTCCGGGGACCATCA
AGGCCACCATCGCGCTGCCGAACTGCACCGCGCAGCTCATCCGCGCCGACGGGGTACTGCCCGCCGACGG
CACCCGAAGCGTGATCCTGTACCTGCACGGCGGGGCGTTCCTGGCGTGCGGTTCCAACACCCACGGCGGC
ATGGCGACCTCGTTGTCGGAGTACGCCGACAGCCCCGTGCTGGTGGTCGATTACCGCATGGTGCCCAAGC
ATTCGGTGGGCACGGCCGTCGACGACTGTTACGACGCCTACGTGTGGCTGCGTCGCGCGGGCTACGAACC
CGAACAGATCGTCGTCGCGGGTGACTCCGCGGGCGGTTATCTGGGGCTCGCACTGGCCGAACGGCTGCTC
GACGACGGCGAGGTGCCCGCCGCGTTGGTGGCGATGTCGCCGCTGTACGAGATCGACAACCGCGCGCGGG
CCGAGCACCCCAACGCCCGGCGCGACGCGATGTTCCCGCCCAAGGCGTTCGACGCGCTCGTCGAGATCGT
CGAGGCCGCCGCCGCGCGCAACGGCGAACAGGTCTACGAACCGCTCGACCACATCGAGCCGGGCCTGCCG
CGCACGCTGATCCACGTGTCCGGCTCGGAGGTGCTGATCAGCGACGCGCGCAAGGCCGCACGCATGCTGT
GCGCCGCGGGTGTTCCCGTCGAGGTCCATGTTTGGCCTGGTCAGATGCACGTCTTCCAGATCGCGGGCAA
CCTGGTGCCCGAGGCCAAGCGCTCGTTGCGGCAGATCGGCGCCTACATACGTGAGGCGACGTGG
