[The description below was written by a language model from this plasmid's Addgene catalogue record.]
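Description:
pMSR:MSMEG_5271:Dendra is a bacterial expression plasmid built on the pMSR:Dendra backbone, an integrating mycobacterial vector that targets the L5 phage attachment site, so that in mycobacteria it is maintained as a chromosomal insertion rather than as a free replicon. It is propagated as a high-copy plasmid in E. coli under apramycin selection. The catalogue entry also notes that the vector supports T7-driven expression in E. coli, which lets the same construct be used for protein production outside the mycobacterial host. The record does not list the origin of replication, integrase gene or other backbone features, and no feature table is provided.

The insert is the Mycobacterium smegmatis open reading frame MSMEG_5271, derived from the reference M. smegmatis genome sequence and introduced by ligation-independent cloning between an AseI site, which was destroyed, and a HindIII site, which was retained. Its function is not stated in the record. Expression in mycobacteria is driven by the pmycTetO promoter, a mycobacterial promoter carrying tet operator sequences, which generally allows tetracycline-responsive regulation where a Tet repressor is present. The gene is fused at its C terminus, through a glycine-alanine linker, to Dendra2, a green-to-red photoconvertible fluorescent protein, followed by a single FLAG epitope.

The stated purpose is a C-terminal fluorescent fusion. The plasmid belongs to a systematic mycobacterial resource collection. Such a fusion suits imaging of the protein's subcellular localisation in live mycobacteria, and the FLAG tag offers a handle for immunodetection or affinity purification.
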