Addgene plasmid #167413: pMSR:MSMEG_5271:Dendra
Purpose: C-term fluorescent fusion
Depositing lab: Keith Derbyshire & Joseph Wade. Depositing organization: Wadsworth Center, New York State Department of Health. Publication: A Mycobacterial Systems Resource for the Research Community. Judd JA, Canestrari J, Clark R, Joseph A, Lapierre P, Lasek-Nesselquist E, Mir M, Palumbo M, Smith C, Stone M, Upadhyay A, Wirth SE, Dedrick RM, Meier CG, Russell DA, Dills A, Dove E, Kester J, Wolf ID, Zhu J, Rubin ER, Fortune S, Hatfull GF, Gray TA, Wade JT, Derbyshire KM. mBio. 2021 Mar 2;12(2). pii: mBio.02401-20. doi: 10.1128/mBio.02401-20. PubMed 33653882.
Backbone
  Vector backbone: pMSR:Dendra
  Vector type: Bacterial Expression ; Integrating Mycobacterial Expression Vector attL5. T7 expression in E. coli
Growth in bacteria
  Bacterial resistance: Apramycin, 25 μg/mL
  Growth temperature: 37°C
  Growth strain: DH5alpha
  Copy number: High Copy
Gene/Insert
  Gene/Insert name: MSMEG_5271
  Species: M. smegmatis
  Promoter: pmycTetO
  Tag / fusion protein: Gly-Ala Linker/Dendra2/1x Flag Tag (C terminal on insert)
  Cloning method: Ligation Independent Cloning
  Sequencing primers: 5′ TGATAGAGTTTGTCCTCCCTATCAG; 3′ TCCATATGCACCTTGACACG
Resource information
  A portion of this plasmid was derived from a plasmid made by: CP000480.1
Terms and licenses: Academic/Nonprofit Terms; Industry Terms: Not Available to Industry
Depositor comments: 5' cloning site: AseI (destroyed), 3' cloning site: HindIII (not destroyed)
How to cite: pMSR:MSMEG_5271:Dendra was a gift from Keith Derbyshire & Joseph Wade (Addgene plasmid # 167413 ; http://n2t.net/addgene:167413 ; RRID:Addgene_167413)
